>Addgene plasmid #82182 | pDONR223_RHOA_p.T19N | addgene full sequence | sequence record 163919 | Addgene NGS result
GGCAGTTCCCTACTCTCGCGTTAACGCTAGCATGGATGTTTTCCCAGTCACGACGTTGTAAAACGACGGC
CAGTCTTAAGCTCGGGCCCCAAATAATGATTTTATTTTGACTGATAGTGACCTGTTCGTTGCAACAAATT
GATGAGCAATGCTTTTTTATAATGCCAACTTTGTACAAAAAAGTTGGCACCATGGCTGCCATCCGGAAGA
AACTGGTGATTGTTGGTGATGGAGCCTGTGGAAAGAACTGCTTGCTCATAGTCTTCAGCAAGGACCAGTT
CCCAGAGGTGTATGTGCCCACAGTGTTTGAGAACTATGTGGCAGATATCGAGGTGGATGGAAAGCAGGTA
GAATTGGCTTTGTGGGACACAGCTGGGCAGGAAGATTATGATCGCCTGAGGCCCCTCTCCTACCCAGATA
CCGATGTTATACTGATGTGTTTTTCCATCGACAGCCCTGATAGTTTAGAAAACATCCCAGAAAAGTGGAC
CCCAGAAGTCAAGCATTTCTGTCCCAACGTGCCCATCATCCTGGTTGGGAATAAGAAGGATCTTCGGAAT
GATGAGCACACAAGGCGGGAGCTAGCCAAGATGAAGCAGGAGCCGGTGAAACCTGAAGAAGGCAGAGATA
TGGCAAACAGGATTGGCGCTTTTGGGTACATGGAGTGTTCAGCAAAGACCAAAGATGGAGTGAGAGAGGT
TTTTGAAATGGCTACGAGAGCTGCTCTGCAAGCTAGACGTGGGAAGAAAAAATCTGGGTGCCTTGTCTTG
TGATTGCCAACTTTCTTGTACAAAGTTGGCATTATAAGAAAGCATTGCTTATCAATTTGTTGCAACGAAC
AGGTCACTATCAGTCAAAATAAAATCATTATTTGCCATCCAGCTGATATCCCCTATAGTGAGTCGTATTA
CATGGTCATAGCTGTTTCCTGGCAGCTCTGGCCCGTGTCTCAAAATCTCTGATGTTACATTGCACAAGAT
AAAAATATATCATCATGCCTCCTCTAGACCAGCCAGGACAGAAATGCCTCGACTTCGCTGCTACCCAAGG
TTGCCGGGTGACGCACACCGTGGAAACGGATGAAGGCACGAACCCAGTGGACATAAGCCTGTTCGGTTCG
TAAGCTGTAATGCAAGTAGCGTATGCGCTCACGCAACTGGTCCAGAACCTTGACCGAACGCAGCGGTGGT
AACGGCGCAGTGGCGGTTTTCATGGCTTGTTATGACTGTTTTTTTGGGGTACAGTCTATGCCTCGGGCAT
CCAAGCAGCAAGCGCGTTACGCCGTGGGTCGATGTTTGATGTTATGGAGCAGCAACGATGTTACGCAGCA
GGGCAGTCGCCCTAAAACAAAGTTAAACATTATGAGGGAAGCGGTGATCGCCGAAGTATCGACTCAACTA
TCAGAGGTAGTTGGCGTCATCGAGCGCCATCTCGAACCGACGTTGCTGGCCGTACATTTGTACGGCTCCG
CAGTGGATGGCGGCCTGAAGCCACACAGTGATATTGATTTGCTGGTTACGGTGACCGTAAGGCTTGATGA
AACAACGCGGCGAGCTTTGATCAACGACCTTTTGGAAACTTCGGCTTCCCCTGGAGAGAGCGAGATTCTC
CGCGCTGTAGAAGTCACCATTGTTGTGCACGACGACATCATTCCGTGGCGTTATCCAGCTAAGCGCGAAC
TGCAATTTGGAGAATGGCAGCGCAATGACATTCTTGCAGGTATCTTCGAGCCAGCCACGATCGACATTGA
TCTGGCTATCTTGCTGACAAAAGCAAGAGAACATAGCGTTGCCTTGGTAGGTCCAGCGGCGGAGGAACTC
TTTGATCCGGTTCCTGAACAGGATCTATTTGAGGCGCTAAATGAAACCTTAACGCTATGGAACTCGCCGC
CCGACTGGGCTGGCGATGAGCGAAATGTAGTGCTTACGTTGTCCCGCATTTGGTACAGCGCAGTAACCGG
CAAAATCGCGCCGAAGGATGTCGCTGCCGACTGGGCAATGGAGCGCCTGCCGGCCCAGTATCAGCCCGTC
ATACTTGAAGCTAGACAGGCTTATCTTGGACAAGAAGAAGATCGCTTGGCCTCGCGCGCAGATCAGTTGG
AAGAATTTGTCCACTACGTGAAAGGCGAGATCACCAAGGTAGTCGGCAAATAACCCTCGAGCCACCCATG
ACCAAAATCCCTTAACGTGAGTTACGCGTCGTTCCACTGAGCGTCAGACCCCGTAGAAAAGATCAAAGGA
TCTTCTTGAGATCCTTTTTTTCTGCGCGTAATCTGCTGCTTGCAAACAAAAAAACCACCGCTACCAGCGG
TGGTTTGTTTGCCGGATCAAGAGCTACCAACTCTTTTTCCGAAGGTAACTGGCTTCAGCAGAGCGCAGAT
ACCAAATACTGTTCTTCTAGTGTAGCCGTAGTTAGGCCACCACTTCAAGAACTCTGTAGCACCGCCTACA
TACCTCGCTCTGCTAATCCTGTTACCAGTGGCTGCTGCCAGTGGCGATAAGTCGTGTCTTACCGGGTTGG
ACTCAAGACGATAGTTACCGGATAAGGCGCAGCGGTCGGGCTGAACGGGGGGTTCGTGCACACAGCCCAG
CTTGGAGCGAACGACCTACACCGAACTGAGATACCTACAGCGTGAGCTATGAGAAAGCGCCACGCTTCCC
GAAGGGAGAAAGGCGGACAGGTATCCGGTAAGCGGCAGGGTCGGAACAGGAGAGCGCACGAGGGAGCTTC
CAGGGGGAAACGCCTGGTATCTTTATAGTCCTGTCGGGTTTCGCCACCTCTGACTTGAGCGTCGATTTTT
GTGATGCTCGTCAGGGGGGCGGAGCCTATGGAAAAACGCCAGCAACGCGGCCTTTTTACGGTTCCTGGCC
TTTTGCTGGCCTTTTGCTCACATGTTCTTTCCTGCGTTATCCCCTGATTCTGTGGATAACCGTATTACCG
CCTTTGAGTGAGCTGATACCGCTCGCCGCAGCCGAACGACCGAGCGCAGCGAGTCAGTGAGCGAGGAAGC
GGAAGAGCGCCCAATACGCAAACCGCCTCTCCCCGCGCGTTGGCCGATTCATTAATGCAGCTGGCACGAC
AGGTTTCCCGACTGGAAAGCGGGCAGTGAGCGCAACGCAATTAATACGCGTACCGCTAGCCAGGAAGAGT
TTGTAGAAACGCAAAAAGGCCATCCGTCAGGATGGCCTTCTGCTTAGTTTGATGCCTGGCAGTTTATGGC
GGGCGTCCTGCCCGCCACCCTCCGGGCCGTTGCTTCACAACGTTCAAATCCGCTCCCGGCGGATTTGTCC
TACTCAGGAGAGCGTTCACCGACAAACAACAGATAAAACGAAAGGCCCAGTCTTCCGACTGAGCCTTTCG
TTTTATTTGATGCCT
Features (pLannotate 1.2.2; 12 found; start..end, strand, type, name):
     38..74      -  CDS            lacZα (fragment): LacZα fragment of β-galactosidase; lacZ fragment
     91..186     +  protein_bind   attL3: mutant version of attL; recombination site for the Gateway® LR reaction LR Clonase™
    192..773     +  CDS            RhoA (T19N): dominant negative mutant of human Rho family small GTPase RhoA
    778..873     -  protein_bind   attL3: mutant version of attL; recombination site for the Gateway® LR reaction LR Clonase™
    892..910     -  promoter       T7 promoter: promoter for bacteriophage T7 RNA polymerase
   1100..1123    +  promoter       Pc promoter (fragment): intI1 (promoter lies within the coding sequence); class 1 integron promoter
   1299..1355    +  CDS            GmR (fragment): gentamycin acetyltransferase; aacC1; confers resistance to gentamycin
   1362..2153    +  CDS            SmR: aminoglycoside adenylyltransferase (Murphy, 1985); aadA; confers resistance to spectinomycin and streptomycin
   2246..2834    +  rep_origin     ori: high-copy-number ColE1/pMB1/pBR322/pUC origin of replication
   3017..3109    +  CDS            lacI (fragment): lac repressor; lacI; The lac repressor binds to the lac operator to inhibit transcription in E. coli. This inhibition can be relieved by adding lactose or isopropyl-β-D-thiogalactopyranoside (IPTG).
   3164..3191    -  terminator     rrnB T2 terminator: transcription terminator T2 from the E. coli rrnB gene
   3323..3366    +  terminator     rrnB T1 terminator: Escherichia coli rrnB; transcription terminator T1 from the E. coli rrnB gene
