[The description below was written by a language model from this plasmid's Addgene catalogue record and pLannotate feature annotations shown in this document.]
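Description:
pDONR223_RHOA_p.T19N is a Gateway entry clone built on the Invitrogen pDONR223 backbone and carrying a mutant human RHOA open reading frame. It belongs to the Target Accelerator Plasmid Collection, a set of wild-type and variant alleles assembled for systematic functional testing of cancer-associated mutations. The sequenced plasmid is about 3.4 kb. It replicates in E. coli at high copy from a ColE1/pUC-type origin and is selected with spectinomycin through the aadA (SmR) aminoglycoside adenylyltransferase gene. This gene sits downstream of a fragment of the class 1 integron Pc promoter and a short remnant of a gentamicin resistance gene. Small lacZα and lacI fragments are also annotated as backbone remnants, and rrnB T1 and T2 terminators lie upstream of the cloning region, where they help insulate it from read-through transcription.

The insert is the RhoA coding sequence with the T19N substitution, annotated as the dominant-negative form of this Rho-family small GTPase. It is flanked on both sides by attL recombination sites. The automated annotation labels both as attL3, although they function here simply as the pair of LR-reaction sites of an entry clone. The record lists no promoter for the insert, so the ORF is not meant to be expressed from this plasmid. The only nearby promoter is a T7 promoter beyond the 3′ att site, pointing back toward the insert in antisense orientation. The clone is in the "closed" configuration, with a stop codon immediately after the ORF, so C-terminal tags supplied by a destination vector would not be fused. Its typical use is as a source for LR Clonase transfer of RHOA T19N into expression destination vectors for functional or phenotypic assays, such as the morphological profiling cited in the record.
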