Addgene plasmid #82182: pDONR223_RHOA_p.T19N
Purpose: Gateway Donor vector containing RHOA , part of the Target Accelerator Plasmid Collection.
Depositing lab: Jesse Boehm & William Hahn & David Root. Depositing organization: Broad Institute. Publication: Systematic Functional Interrogation of Rare Cancer Variants Identifies Oncogenic Alleles. Kim E, Ilic N, Shrestha Y, Zou L, Kamburov A, Zhu C, Yang X, Lubonja R, Tran N, Nguyen C, Lawrence MS, Piccioni F, Bagul M, Doench JG, Chouinard CR, Wu X, Hogstrom L, Natoli T, Tamayo P, Horn H, Corsello SM, Lage K, Root DE, Subramanian A, Golub TR, Getz G, Boehm JS, Hahn WC. Cancer Discov. 2016 Jul;6(7):714-26. doi: 10.1158/2159-8290.CD-16-0160. Epub 2016 May 4. PubMed 27147599.
Backbone
  Vector backbone: pDONR223
  Backbone manufacturer: Invitrogen
  Backbone size w/o insert (bp): 2790
  Vector type: Gateway Entry vector
Growth in bacteria
  Bacterial resistance: Spectinomycin, 50 μg/mL
  Growth temperature: 37°C
  Growth strain: DH5alpha
  Copy number: High Copy
Gene/Insert
  Gene/Insert name: RHOA
  Species: H. sapiens (human)
  Mutation: T19N
  GenBank ID: NM_001664.3
  Entrez Gene: RHOA (a.k.a. ARH12, ARHA, EDFAOB, RHO12, RHOH12)
  Promoter: None
  Cloning method: Gateway Cloning
  Sequencing primers: 5′ M13pUC-fwd; 3′ M13-Rev
Terms and licenses: Academic/Nonprofit Terms; Industry Terms: Not Available to Industry
Depositor comments: Closed state: stop codon immediately follows insert Supporting reference: Systematic morphological profiling of human gene and allele function via Cell Painting. Rohban MH, et al. Elife. 2017, Mar 18;6. pii: e24060. PubMed PMID 28315521
How to cite: pDONR223_RHOA_p.T19N was a gift from Jesse Boehm & William Hahn & David Root (Addgene plasmid # 82182 ; http://n2t.net/addgene:82182 ; RRID:Addgene_82182)
