>Addgene plasmid #82182 | pDONR223_RHOA_p.T19N | depositor partial sequence | sequence record 155553 | Insert sequence
ATGGCTGCCATCCGGAAGAAACTGGTGATTGTTGGTGATGGAGCCTGTGGAAAGAACTGCTTGCTCATAG
TCTTCAGCAAGGACCAGTTCCCAGAGGTGTATGTGCCCACAGTGTTTGAGAACTATGTGGCAGATATCGA
GGTGGATGGAAAGCAGGTAGAATTGGCTTTGTGGGACACAGCTGGGCAGGAAGATTATGATCGCCTGAGG
CCCCTCTCCTACCCAGATACCGATGTTATACTGATGTGTTTTTCCATCGACAGCCCTGATAGTTTAGAAA
ACATCCCAGAAAAGTGGACCCCAGAAGTCAAGCATTTCTGTCCCAACGTGCCCATCATCCTGGTTGGGAA
TAAGAAGGATCTTCGGAATGATGAGCACACAAGGCGGGAGCTAGCCAAGATGAAGCAGGAGCCGGTGAAA
CCTGAAGAAGGCAGAGATATGGCAAACAGGATTGGCGCTTTTGGGTACATGGAGTGTTCAGCAAAGACCA
AAGATGGAGTGAGAGAGGTTTTTGAAATGGCTACGAGAGCTGCTCTGCAAGCTAGACGTGGGAAGAAAAA
ATCTGGGTGCCTTGTCTTG
